Addgene plasmid #198523: pGBT9-Hook1
Purpose: Expression of GAL4 DNA-binding domain (BD)-Hook1 fusion protein in yeast (yeast two-hybrid assays)
Depositing lab: Juan Bonifacino. Depositing organization: National Institute of Child Health and Human Development (NICHD). Publication: The FTS-Hook-FHIP (FHF) complex interacts with AP-4 to mediate perinuclear distribution of AP-4 and its cargo ATG9A. Mattera R, Williamson CD, Ren X, Bonifacino JS. Mol Biol Cell. 2020 Apr 15;31(9):963-979. doi: 10.1091/mbc.E19-11-0658. Epub 2020 Feb 19. PubMed 32073997.
Backbone
  Vector backbone: pGBT9
  Backbone size w/o insert (bp): 5524
  Total vector size (bp): 7712
  Vector type: Yeast Expression
  Selectable markers: TRP1
Growth in bacteria
  Bacterial resistance: Ampicillin, 100 μg/mL
  Growth temperature: 37°C
  Growth strain: DH5alpha
  Copy number: Unknown
Gene/Insert
  Gene/Insert name: Hook1
  Species: H. sapiens (human)
  Insert size (bp): 2189
  Mutation: silent substitution in codon 620 to eliminate internal BamH1 site
  Entrez Gene: HOOK1 (a.k.a. HK1)
  Promoter: ADH1
  Tag / fusion protein: GAL4-DNA binding domain fragment (N terminal on backbone)
  Cloning method: Restriction Enzyme; 5′ cloning site BamH1 (not destroyed); 3′ cloning site SalI (destroyed during cloning)
  Sequencing primers: 5′ GAL4 DNA binding domain forward; 3′ GAL4 DNA binding domain reverse
Terms and licenses: Academic/Nonprofit Terms; Industry Terms: Not Available to Industry
How to cite: pGBT9-Hook1 was a gift from Juan Bonifacino (Addgene plasmid # 198523 ; http://n2t.net/addgene:198523 ; RRID:Addgene_198523)
