[The description below was written by a language model from this plasmid's Addgene catalogue record and pLannotate feature annotations shown in this document.]
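Description:
pGBT9-Hook1 is a yeast two-hybrid "bait" plasmid built on the pGBT9 backbone, a yeast–E. coli shuttle vector of about 7.7 kb in its final form. In bacteria it is maintained through a ColE1/pUC-type origin and selected with ampicillin via the β-lactamase gene. In Saccharomyces cerevisiae it replicates episomally from the 2μ origin and is selected by tryptophan prototrophy conferred by the TRP1 marker under its own promoter. The annotation also picks up backbone remnants with no role in the assay: a lac promoter/operator and CAP site, and fragments of lacI, rop and the pBR322 bom region.

The expression cassette consists of the S. cerevisiae ADH1 promoter, the GAL4 DNA-binding domain, the human HOOK1 coding sequence placed directly downstream to give an N-terminal GAL4 BD fusion, and the ADH1 terminator. The roughly 2.2 kb Hook1 insert was cloned between BamHI and SalI sites, with the SalI site destroyed in the process, and carries a silent substitution in codon 620 that removes an internal BamHI site without changing the protein.

HOOK1 is a component of the FTS–Hook–FHIP (FHF) complex, which is implicated in vesicle trafficking and in perinuclear distribution of the AP-4 adaptor complex. In a two-hybrid assay, the BD–Hook1 fusion binds GAL4 upstream activating sequences in a reporter strain. Reporter genes are activated only when a co-expressed activation-domain fusion binds Hook1. The plasmid is therefore suited to testing or mapping candidate Hook1 binding partners in yeast.
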