Features (pLannotate 1.2.2; 16 found; start..end, strand, type, name):
    816..1212    +  promoter       ADH1 promoter: S. cerevisiae ADH1; promoter for alcohol dehydrogenase 1
   1240..1680    +  CDS            GAL4 DNA binding domain: DNA binding domain of the GAL4 transcriptional activator; Saccharomyces cerevisiae GAL4 (truncated)
   1702..3885    +  CDS            HOOK1: HOOK1_HUMAN - Experimental evidence at protein level: Swiss-Prot protein existence level 1. Component of the FTS/Hook/FHIP complex (FHF complex) (PubMed:18799622, PubMed:32073997). The FHF complex may function to promote vesicle trafficking and/or fusion via the homotypic vesicular protein sorting complex (the HOPS complex) (PubMed:18799622). FHF complex promotes the distribution of AP-4 complex to the perinuclear area of the cell (PubMed:32073997). Required for spermatid differentiation. Probably involved in the positioning of the microtubules of the manchette and the flagellum in relation to
   3916..4103    +  terminator     ADH1 terminator: S. cerevisiae ADH1; transcription terminator for the S. cerevisiae alcohol dehydrogenase 1 (ADH1) gene
   4156..4830    -  CDS            TRP1: phosphoribosylanthranilate isomerase, required for tryptophan biosynthesis; S. cerevisiae TRP1; yeast auxotrophic marker
   4831..4932    -  promoter       TRP1 promoter: S. cerevisiae TRP1
   4970..4986    -  protein_bind   lac operator: The lac repressor binds to the lac operator to inhibit transcription in E. coli. This inhibition can be relieved by adding lactose or isopropyl-β-D-thiogalactopyranoside (IPTG). lac repressor encoded by lacI
   4994..5024    -  promoter       lac promoter: promoter for the E. coli lac operon
   5039..5060    -  protein_bind   CAP binding site: CAP binding activates transcription in the presence of cAMP. E. coli catabolite activator protein
   5073..5165    -  CDS            lacI (fragment): lac repressor; lacI; The lac repressor binds to the lac operator to inhibit transcription in E. coli. This inhibition can be relieved by adding lactose or isopropyl-β-D-thiogalactopyranoside (IPTG).
   5348..5936    -  rep_origin     ori: high-copy-number ColE1/pMB1/pBR322/pUC origin of replication
   6107..6967    -  CDS            AmpR: β-lactamase; bla; confers resistance to ampicillin, carbenicillin, and related antibiotics
   6968..7072    -  promoter       AmpR promoter: bla
   7167..7202    +  CDS            rop (fragment): Rop protein, which maintains plasmids at low copy number; rop
   7304..7353    +  misc_feature   bom (fragment): basis of mobility region from pBR322
   7354..806     +  rep_origin     2μ ori (across the origin): yeast 2μ plasmid origin of replication
>Addgene plasmid #198523 | pGBT9-Hook1 | addgene full sequence | sequence record 389375 | Addgene NGS Result
TATAACCTACCCATCCACCTTTCGCTCCTTGAACTTGCATCTAAACTCGACCTCTACATTTTTTATGTTT
ATCTCTAGTATTACTCTTTAGACAAAAAAATTGTAGTAAGAACTATTCATAGAGTGAATCGAAAACAATA
CGAAAATGTAAACATTTCCTATACGTAGTATATAGAGACAAAATAGAAGAAACCGTTCATAATTTTCTGA
CCAATGAAGAATCATCAACGCTATCACTTTCTGTTCACAAAGTATGCGCAATCCACATCGGTATAGAATA
TAATCGGGGATGCCTTTATCTTGAAAAAATGCACCCGCAGCTTCGCTAGTAATCAGTAAACGCGGGAAGT
GGAGTCAGGCTTTTTTTATGGAAGAGAAAATAGACACCAAAGTAGCCTTCTTCTAACCTTAACGGACCTA
CAGTGCAAAAAGTTATCAAGAGACTGCATTATAGAGCGCACAAAGGAGAAAAAAAGTAATCTAAGATGCT
TTGTTAGAAAAATAGCGCTCTCGGGATGCATTTTTGTAGAACAAAAAAGAAGTATAGATTCTTTGTTGGT
AAAATAGCGCTCTCGCGTTGCATTTCTGTTCTGTAAAAATGCAGCTCAGATTCTTTGTTTGAAAAATTAG
CGCTCTCGCGTTGCATTTTTGTTTTACAAAAATGAAGCACAGATTCTTCGTTGGTAAAATAGCGCTTTCG
CGTTGCATTTCTGTTCTGTAAAAATGCAGCTCAGATTCTTTGTTTGAAAAATTAGCGCTCTCGCGTTGCA
TTTTTGTTCTACAAAATGAAGCACAGATGCTTCGTTGCTTGCATGCAACTTCTTTTCTTTTTTTTTCTTT
TCTCTCTCCCCCGTTGTTGTCTCACCATATCCGCAATGACAAAAAAATGATGGAAGACACTAAAGGAAAA
AATTAACGACAAAGACAGCACCAACAGATGTCGTTGTTCCAGAGCTGATGAGGGGTATCTCGAAGCACAC
GAAACTTTTTCCTTCCTTCATTCACGCACACTACTCTCTAATGAGCAACGGTATACGGCCTTCCTTCCAG
TTACTTGAATTTGAAATAAAAAAAAGTTTGCTGTCTTGCTATCAAGTATAAATAGACCTGCAATTATTAA
TCTTTTGTTTCCTCGTCATTGTTCTCGTTCCCTTTCTTCCTTGTTTCTTTTTCTGCACAATATTTCAAGC
TATACCAAGCATACAATCAACTCCAAGCTTGAAGCAAGCCTCCTGAAAGATGAAGCTACTGTCTTCTATC
GAACAAGCATGCGATATTTGCCGACTTAAAAAGCTCAAGTGCTCCAAAGAAAAACCGAAGTGCGCCAAGT
GTCTGAAGAACAACTGGGAGTGTCGCTACTCTCCCAAAACCAAAAGGTCTCCGCTGACTAGGGCACATCT
GACAGAAGTGGAATCAAGGCTAGAAAGACTGGAACAGCTATTTCTACTGATTTTTCCTCGAGAAGACCTT
GACATGATTTTGAAAATGGATTCTTTACAGGATATAAAAGCATTGTTAACAGGATTATTTGTACAAGATA
ATGTGAATAAAGATGCCGTCACAGATAGATTGGCTTCAGTGGAGACTGATATGCCTCTAACATTGAGACA
GCATAGAATAAGTGCGACATCATCATCGGAAGAGAGTAGTAACAAAGGTCAAAGACAGTTGACTGTATCG
CCGGAATTCCCGGGGATCCTTATGGAGGAGACGCAGCCGCCGCCGCAGCCTAAGCTGCCCCTGTGCGACA
GCCTCATGATCTGGCTGCAGACATTCAATACTGCCTCACCTTGTCAAGATGTCAAACAGCTGACTAGTGG
AGTTGCCATGGCACAAGTTCTTCATCAAATTGATGCAGCTTGGTTTAACGAATCTTGGTTAAGCCGAATT
AAAGAGGATGTTGGGGACAACTGGAGAATAAAGGCCAGTAATGTAAAGAAGGTCCTTCAAGGAATTATGA
GTTATTATCATGAGTTTTTGGGGCAGCAGATTTCAGAAGCACTTATCCCTGATTTAAACCAAATAACCGA
ATGTTCAGATCCAGTGGAGCTTGGGAGGTTGCTCCAGCTTATTTTAGGTTGTGCGATCAACTGTGAAAAG
AAGCAAGAACATATTCAAAATATAATGACACTGGAAGAGTCTGTTCAACATGTGGTCATGACTGCTATTC
AAGAGTTGATGAGTAAAGAAATATTGAGCTCTCCTCCAAATGATGCTGTTGGAGAATTGGAGCAACAGCT
TAAAAGAGCCTTGGAAGAACTTCAGGAAGCACTAGCAGAAAAAGAAGAGCTGAGGCAAAGATGTGAAGAA
TTGGATATGCAGGTGACTACACTTCAAGATGAAAAGAATTCACTGGTTTCTGAAAATGAGATGATGAATG
AAAAACTTGACCAGTTGGATGGCTCTTTTGATGATCCAAACACAGTGGTTGCAAAAAAGTATTTTCATGC
ACAATTACAACTAGAACAATTACAGGAAGAAAACTTCAGGCTTGAAGCTGCAAAAGATGATTACCGTGTT
CACTGTGAAGAACTTGAAAAGCAGCTAATCGAATTCCAGCATAGGAATGATGAATTGACTAGTCTTGCAG
AAGAAACAAGAGCCCTGAAAGATGAAATAGATGTTCTTAGGGCTACCTCTGATAAAGCAAATAAACTGGA
GTCAACAGTTGAGATATATCGTCAGAAGCTACAAGATCTGAATGACCTTCGCAAGCAGGTGAAAACTTTA
CAGGAAACCAACATGATGTATATGCATAATACAGTCAGCTTAGAAGAAGAATTAAAAAAAGCAAATGCAG
CACGTACACAATTAGAAACATACAAAAGGCAGGTTCAAGATCTTCATGTTAAACTTTCCTCCGAATCCAA
GAGGGCAGACACACTAGCGTTTGAAATGAAGCGGCTTGAAGAAAAACATGAAGCTTTACTTAAGGAAAAA
GAGAGACTAATTGAGCAGCGTGATACTTTGAAAGAAACAAATGAAGAGCTTCGATGTTCACAAGTACAAC
AGGACCACCTAAACCAAACAGATGCATCTGCTACAAAAAGTTATGAGAATCTTGCTGCTGAGATTATGCC
AGTGGAATATAGGGAGGTGTTTATTCGACTGCAACATGAAAATAAGATGCTTCGCTTACAGCAAGAAGGC
TCTGAGAATGAACGTATTGAGGAACTTCAGGAGCAGCTAGAACAGAAACACCGTAAAATGAATGAACTGG
AAACTGAGCAGAGGCTGAGCAAAGAGCGTATTAGAGAATTGCAGCAGCAGATTGAGGACCTCCAGAAATC
TTTACAGGAACAAGGTTCCAAGTCTGAAGGCGAAAGTTCCAGCAAATTAAAGCAGAAGTTGGAAGCTCAT
ATGGAAAAACTCACAGAGGTCCATGAAGAATTACAGAAGAAACAAGAACTCATTGAAGATCTTCAGCCAG
ATATAAATCAAAATGTACAAAAGATCAATGAACTTGAAGCTGCTCTTCAGAAGAAAGATGAAGATATGAA
AGCAATGGAGGAAAGATATAAAATGTACTTGGAGAAAGCCAGAAATGTAATAAAAACTTTAGATCCCAAG
TTAAATCCAGCATCAGCTGAAATAATGCTACTAAGAAAGCAGTTGGCAGAGAAAGAGAGAAGAATTGAGA
TTCTGGAGAGTGAATGCAAAGTAGCAAAATTCCGTGATTATGAAGAAAAACTCATTGTTTCTGCGTGGTA
TAATAAGAGTCTAGCATTCCAGAAACTGGGGATGGAATCTAGACTTGTGAGCGGCGGTGGTGCCTGCAGT
GACACTGGTGCGTGCACTCCTGCGCGGTCTTTCTTAGCGCAGCAACGGCACATCACCAACACCAGAAGAA
ATCTCTCTGTTAAAGTCCCTGCTACAACATCTGATTAACTCGACCTGCAGCCAAGCTAATTCCGGGCGAA
TTTCTTATGATTTATGATTTTTATTATTAAATAAGTTATAAAAAAAATAAGTGTATACAAATTTTAAAGT
GACTCTTAGGTTTTAAAACGAAAATTCTTATTCTTGAGTAACTCTTTCCTGTAGGTCAGGTTGCTTTCTC
AGGTATAGCATGAGGTCGCTCTTATTGACCACACCTCTACCGGCATGCCGGCAAGTGCACAAACAATACT
TAAATAAATACTACTCAGTAATAACCTATTTCTTAGCATTTTTGACGAAATTTGCTATTTTGTTAGAGTC
TTTTACACCATTTGTCTCCACACCTCCGCTTACATCAACACCAATAACGCCATTTAATCTAAGCGCATCA
CCAACATTTTCTGGCGTCAGTCCACCAGCTAACATAAAATGTAAGCTTTCGGGGCTCTCTTGCCTTCCAA
CCCAGTCAGAAATCGAGTTCCAATCCAAAAGTTCACCTGTCCCACCTGCTTCTGAATCAAACAAGGGAAT
AAACGAATGAGGTTTCTGTGAAGCTGCACTGAGTAGTATGTTGCAGTCTTTTGGAAATACGAGTCTTTTA
ATAACTGGCAAACCGAGGAACTCTTGGTATTCTTGCCACGACTCATCTCCATGCAGTTGGACGATATCAA
TGCCGTAATCATTGACCAGAGCCAAAACATCCTCCTTAGGTTGATTACGAAACACGCCAACCAAGTATTT
CGGAGTGCCTGAACTATTTTTATATGCTTTTACAAGACTTGAAATTTTCCTTGCAATAACCGGGTCAATT
GTTCTCTTTCTATTGGGCACACATATAATACCCAGCAAGTCAGCATCGGAATCTAGAGCACATTCTGCGG
CCTCTGTGCTCTGCAAGCCGCAAACTTTCACCAATGGACCAGAACTACCTGTGAAATTAATAACAGACAT
ACTCCAAGCTGCCTTTGTGTGCTTAATCACGTATACTCACGTGCTCAATAGTCACCAATGCCCTCCCTCT
TGGCCCTCTCCTTTTCTTTTTTCGACCGAATTAATTCGTAATCATGTCATAGCTGTTTCCTGTGTGAAAT
TGTTATCCGCTCACAATTCCACACAACATACGAGCCGGAAGCATAAAGTGTAAAGCCTGGGGTGCCTAAT
GAGTGAGCTAACTCACATTAATTGCGTTGCGCTCACTGCCCGCTTTCCAGTCGGGAAACCTGTCGTGCCA
GCTGCATTAATGAATCGGCCAACGCGCGGGGAGAGGCGGTTTGCGTATTGGGCGCTCTTCCGCTTCCTCG
CTCACTGACTCGCTGCGCTCGGTCGTTCGGCTGCGGCGAGCGGTATCAGCTCACTCAAAGGCGGTAATAC
GGTTATCCACAGAATCAGGGGATAACGCAGGAAAGAACATGTGAGCAAAAGGCCAGCAAAAGGCCAGGAA
CCGTAAAAAGGCCGCGTTGCTGGCGTTTTTCCATAGGCTCCGCCCCCCTGACGAGCATCACAAAAATCGA
CGCTCAAGTCAGAGGTGGCGAAACCCGACAGGACTATAAAGATACCAGGCGTTTCCCCCTGGAAGCTCCC
TCGTGCGCTCTCCTGTTCCGACCCTGCCGCTTACCGGATACCTGTCCGCCTTTCTCCCTTCGGGAAGCGT
GGCGCTTTCTCATAGCTCACGCTGTAGGTATCTCAGTTCGGTGTAGGTCGTTCGCTCCAAGCTGGGCTGT
GTGCACGAACCCCCCGTTCAGCCCGACCGCTGCGCCTTATCCGGTAACTATCGTCTTGAGTCCAACCCGG
TAAGACACGACTTATCGCCACTGGCAGCAGCCACTGGTAACAGGATTAGCAGAGCGAGGTATGTAGGCGG
TGCTACAGAGTTCTTGAAGTGGTGGCCTAACTACGGCTACACTAGAAGAACAGTATTTGGTATCTGCGCT
CTGCTGAAGCCAGTTACCTTCGGAAAAAGAGTTGGTAGCTCTTGATCCGGCAAACAAACCACCGCTGGTA
GCGGTGGTTTTTTTGTTTGCAAGCAGCAGATTACGCGCAGAAAAAAAGGATCTCAAGAAGATCCTTTGAT
CTTTTCTACGGGGTCTGACGCTCAGTGGAACGAAAACTCACGTTAAGGGATTTTGGTCATGAGATTATCA
AAAAGGATCTTCACCTAGATCCTTTTAAATTAAAAATGAAGTTTTAAATCAATCTAAAGTATATATGAGT
AAACTTGGTCTGACAGTTACCAATGCTTAATCAGTGAGGCACCTATCTCAGCGATCTGTCTATTTCGTTC
ATCCATAGTTGCCTGACTCCCCGTCGTGTAGATAACTACGATACGGGAGGGCTTACCATCTGGCCCCAGT
GCTGCAATGATACCGCGAGACCCACGCTCACCGGCTCCAGATTTATCAGCAATAAACCAGCCAGCCGGAA
GGGCCGAGCGCAGAAGTGGTCCTGCAACTTTATCCGCCTCCATCCAGTCTATTAATTGTTGCCGGGAAGC
TAGAGTAAGTAGTTCGCCAGTTAATAGTTTGCGCAACGTTGTTGCCATTGCTACAGGCATCGTGGTGTCA
CGCTCGTCGTTTGGTATGGCTTCATTCAGCTCCGGTTCCCAACGATCAAGGCGAGTTACATGATCCCCCA
TGTTGTGCAAAAAAGCGGTTAGCTCCTTCGGTCCTCCGATCGTTGTCAGAAGTAAGTTGGCCGCAGTGTT
ATCACTCATGGTTATGGCAGCACTGCATAATTCTCTTACTGTCATGCCATCCGTAAGATGCTTTTCTGTG
ACTGGTGAGTACTCAACCAAGTCATTCTGAGAATAGTGTATGCGGCGACCGAGTTGCTCTTGCCCGGCGT
CAATACGGGATAATACCGCGCCACATAGCAGAACTTTAAAAGTGCTCATCATTGGAAAACGTTCTTCGGG
GCGAAAACTCTCAAGGATCTTACCGCTGTTGAGATCCAGTTCGATGTAACCCACTCGTGCACCCAACTGA
TCTTCAGCATCTTTTACTTTCACCAGCGTTTCTGGGTGAGCAAAAACAGGAAGGCAAAATGCCGCAAAAA
AGGGAATAAGGGCGACACGGAAATGTTGAATACTCATACTCTTCCTTTTTCAATATTATTGAAGCATTTA
TCAGGGTTATTGTCTCATGAGCGGATACATATTTGAATGTATTTAGAAAAATAAACAAATAGGGGTTCCG
CGCACATTTCCCCGAAAAGTGCCACCTGACGTCTAAGAAACCATTATTATCATGACATTAACCTATAAAA
ATAGGCGTATCACGAGGCCCTTTCGTCTCGCGCGTTTCGGTGATGACGGTGAAAACCTCTGACACATGCA
GCTCCCGGAGACGGTCACAGCTTGTCTGTAAGCGGATGCCGGGAGCAGACAAGCCCGTCAGGGCGCGTCA
GCGGGTGTTGGCGGGTGTCGGGGCTGGCTTAACTATGCGGCATCAGAGCAGATTGTACTGAGAGTGCACC
ATAACGCATTTAAGCATAAACACGCACTATGCCGTTCTTCTCATGTATATATATATACAGGCAACACGCA
GATATAGGTGCGACGTGAACAGTGAGCTGTATGTGCGCAGCTCGCGTTGCATTTTCGGAAGCGCTCGTTT
TCGGAAACGCTTTGAAGTTCCTATTCCGAAGTTCCTATTCTCTAGCTAGAAAGTATAGGAACTTCAGAGC
GCTTTTGAAAACCAAAAGCGCTCTGAAGACGCACTTTCAAAAAACCAAAAACGCACCGGACTGTAACGAG
CTACTAAAATATTGCGAATACCGCTTCCACAAACATTGCTCAAAAGTATCTCTTTGCTATATATCTCTGT
GCTATATCCCTA
