>Addgene plasmid #198523 | pGBT9-Hook1 | depositor partial sequence | sequence record 384669 | Full insert sequence and in frame cloning confirmed by sequencing
TCATCGGAAGAGAGTAGTAACAAAGGTCAAAGACAGTTGACTGTATCGCCGGAATTCCCGGGGATCCTTA
TGGAGGAGACGCAGCCGCCGCCGCAGCCTAAGCTGCCCCTGTGCGACAGCCTCATGATCTGGCTGCAGAC
ATTCAATACTGCCTCACCTTGTCAAGATGTCAAACAGCTGACTAGTGGAGTTGCCATGGCACAAGTTCTT
CATCAAATTGATGCAGCTTGGTTTAACGAATCTTGGTTAAGCCGAATTAAAGAGGATGTTGGGGACAACT
GGAGAATAAAGGCCAGTAATGTAAAGAAGGTCCTTCAAGGAATTATGAGTTATTATCATGAGTTTTTGGG
GCAGCAGATTTCAGAAGCACTTATCCCTGATTTAAACCAAATAACCGAATGTTCAGATCCAGTGGAGCTT
GGGAGGTTGCTCCAGCTTATTTTAGGTTGTGCGATCAACTGTGAAAAGAAGCAAGAACATATTCAAAATA
TAATGACACTGGAAGAGTCTGTTCAACATGTGGTCATGACTGCTATTCAAGAGTTGATGAGTAAAGAAAT
ATTGAGCTCTCCTCCAAATGATGCTGTTGGAGAATTGGAGCAACAGCTTAAAAGAGCCTTGGAAGAACTT
CAGGAAGCACTAGCAGAAAAAGAAGAGCTGAGGCAAAGATGTGAAGAATTGGATATGCAGGTGACTACAC
TTCAAGATGAAAAGAATTCACTGGTTTCTGAAAATGAGATGATGAATGAAAAACTTGACCAGTTGGATGG
CTCTTTTGATGATCCAAACACAGTGGTTGCAAAAAAGTATTTTCATGCACAATTACAACTAGAACAATTA
CAGGAAGAAAACTTCAGGCTTGAAGCTGCAAAAGATGATTACCGTGTTCACTGTGAAGAACTTGAAAAGC
AGCTAATCGAATTCCAGCATAGGAATGATGAATTGACTAGTCTTGCAGAAGAAACAAGAGCCCTGAAAGA
TGAAATAGATGTTCTTAGGGCTACCTCTGATAAAGCAAATAAACTGGAGTCAACAGTTGAGATATATCGT
CAGAAGCTACAAGATCTGAATGACCTTCGCAAGCAGGTGAAAACTTTACAGGAAACCAACATGATGTATA
TGCATAATACAGTCAGCTTAGAAGAAGAATTAAAAAAAGCAAATGCAGCACGTACACAATTAGAAACATA
CAAAAGGCAGGTTCAAGATCTTCATGTTAAACTTTCCTCCGAATCCAAGAGGGCAGACACACTAGCGTTT
GAAATGAAGCGGCTTGAAGAAAAACATGAAGCTTTACTTAAGGAAAAAGAGAGACTAATTGAGCAGCGTG
ATACTTTGAAAGAAACAAATGAAGAGCTTCGATGTTCACAAGTACAACAGGACCACCTAAACCAAACAGA
TGCATCTGCTACAAAAAGTTATGAGAATCTTGCTGCTGAGATTATGCCAGTGGAATATAGGGAGGTGTTT
ATTCGACTGCAACATGAAAATAAGATGCTTCGCTTACAGCAAGAAGGCTCTGAGAATGAACGTATTGAGG
AACTTCAGGAGCAGCTAGAACAGAAACACCGTAAAATGAATGAACTGGAAACTGAGCAGAGGCTGAGCAA
AGAGCGTATTAGAGAATTGCAGCAGCAGATTGAGGACCTCCAGAAATCTTTACAGGAACAAGGTTCCAAG
TCTGAAGGCGAAAGTTCCAGCAAATTAAAGCAGAAGTTGGAAGCTCATATGGAAAAACTCACAGAGGTCC
ATGAAGAATTACAGAAGAAACAAGAACTCATTGAAGATCTTCAGCCAGATATAAATCAAAATGTACAAAA
GATCAATGAACTTGAAGCTGCTCTTCAGAAGAAAGATGAAGATATGAAAGCAATGGAGGAAAGATATAAA
ATGTACTTGGAGAAAGCCAGAAATGTAATAAAAACTTTAGATCCCAAGTTAAATCCAGCATCAGCTGAAA
TAATGCTACTAAGAAAGCAGTTGGCAGAGAAAGAGAGAAGAATTGAGATTCTGGAGAGTGAATGCAAAGT
AGCAAAATTCCGTGATTATGAAGAAAAACTCATTGTTTCTGCGTGGTATAATAAGAGTCTAGCATTCCAG
AAACTGGGGATGGAATCTAGACTTGTGAGCGGCGGTGGTGCCTGCAGTGACACTGGTGCGTGCACTCCTG
CGCGGTCTTTCTTAGCGCAGCAACGGCACATCACCAACACCAGAAGAAATCTCTCTGTTAAAGTCCCTGC
TACAACATCTGATTAACTCGACCTGCAGCCAAGCTAATTCCGGGCGAATTTCTTATGATTTATGATTTTT
ATTATTAAATAAGTTATAAAAAAAATAAGTGTATACAAATTTTAAAGTGACTCTTAGGTTTTAAAACG
